>Addgene plasmid #128889 | pMV44 | depositor full sequence | sequence record 247472 | pMV44 sequence 3458 bps
TCGCGCGTTTCGGTGATGACGGTGAAAACCTCTGACACATGCAGCTCCCGGAGACGGTCACAGCTTGTCT
GTAAGCGGATGCCGGGAGCAGACAAGCCCGTCAGGGCGCGTCAGCGGGTGTTGGCGGGTGTCGGGGCTGG
CTTAACTATGCGGCATCAGAGCAGATTGTACTGAGAGTGCACCATATGCGGTGTGAAATACCGCACAGAT
GCGTAAGGAGAAAATACCGCATCAGGCGCCATTCGCCATTCAGGCTGCGCAACTGTTGGGAAGGGCGATC
GGTGCGGGCCTCTTCGCTATTACGCCAGCTGGCGAAAGGGGGATGTGCTGCAAGGCGATTAAGTTGGGTA
ACGCCAGGGTTTTCCCAGTCACGACGTTGTAAAACGACGGCCAGTGAATTCGAGCTCGGTACCTCGCGAA
TGCATCTAGATATCGGATCCCGGTCTCGCGCAATGTCCAAGGGTGAAGAGCTATTTACTGGGGTTGTACC
CATTTTGGTAGAACTGGACGGAGATGTAAACGGACATAAATTCTCTGTTAGAGGTGAGGGCGAAGGCGAT
GCCACCAATGGTAAATTGACTCTGAAGTTTATATGCACTACGGGTAAATTACCTGTTCCTTGGCCAACCC
TAGTAACAACTTTGACATATGGTGTTCAATGTTTCTCAAGATACCCAGACCATATGAAAAGGCATGATTT
CTTTAAAAGTGCTATGCCAGAAGGCTACGTGCAAGAGAGAACTATCTCCTTTAAGGATGACGGTACGTAT
AAAACACGAGCAGAAGTGAAATTCGAAGGGGATACACTAGTTAATCGCATCGAATTAAAGGGTATAGACT
TTAAGGAAGATGGTAATATTCTCGGCCATAAACTTGAGTATAATTTCAACTCGCATAATGTGTACATTAC
AGCTGACAAACAAAAGAACGGAATTAAAGCGAATTTTAAAATCAGGCACAACGTCGAAGATGGGTCTGTT
CAACTTGCCGATCATTATCAGCAAAACACCCCTATTGGTGATGGTCCAGTCTTGTTACCCGATAATCACT
ACTTAAGCACACAGTCTAGATTGTCAAAAGATCCGAATGAAAAGCGTGATCACATGGTTTTATTGGAATT
TGTCACCGCTGCAGGAATAACTCACCGAATGGACGAGCTTTATAAGGGAGGGGGTTGACAGGAGAGACCG
GGCCCGTCGACTGCAGAGGCCTGCATGCAAGCTTGGCGTAATCATGGTCATAGCTGTTTCCTGTGTGAAA
TTGTTATCCGCTCACAATTCCACACAACATACGAGCCGGAAGCATAAAGTGTAAAGCCTGGGGTGCCTAA
TGAGTGAGCTAACTCACATTAATTGCGTTGCGCTCACTGCCCGCTTTCCAGTCGGGAAACCTGTCGTGCC
AGCTGCATTAATGAATCGGCCAACGCGCGGGGAGAGGCGGTTTGCGTATTGGGCGCTCTTCCGCTTCCTC
GCTCACTGACTCGCTGCGCTCGGTCGTTCGGCTGCGGCGAGCGGTATCAGCTCACTCAAAGGCGGTAATA
CGGTTATCCACAGAATCAGGGGATAACGCAGGAAAGAACATGTGAGCAAAAGGCCAGCAAAAGGCCAGGA
ACCGTAAAAAGGCCGCGTTGCTGGCGTTTTTCCATAGGCTCCGCCCCCCTGACGAGCATCACAAAAATCG
ACGCTCAAGTCAGAGGTGGCGAAACCCGACAGGACTATAAAGATACCAGGCGTTTCCCCCTGGAAGCTCC
CTCGTGCGCTCTCCTGTTCCGACCCTGCCGCTTACCGGATACCTGTCCGCCTTTCTCCCTTCGGGAAGCG
TGGCGCTTTCTCATAGCTCACGCTGTAGGTATCTCAGTTCGGTGTAGGTCGTTCGCTCCAAGCTGGGCTG
TGTGCACGAACCCCCCGTTCAGCCCGACCGCTGCGCCTTATCCGGTAACTATCGTCTTGAGTCCAACCCG
GTAAGACACGACTTATCGCCACTGGCAGCAGCCACTGGTAACAGGATTAGCAGAGCGAGGTATGTAGGCG
GTGCTACAGAGTTCTTGAAGTGGTGGCCTAACTACGGCTACACTAGAAGAACAGTATTTGGTATCTGCGC
TCTGCTGAAGCCAGTTACCTTCGGAAAAAGAGTTGGTAGCTCTTGATCCGGCAAACAAACCACCGCTGGT
AGCGGTGGTTTTTTTGTTTGCAAGCAGCAGATTACGCGCAGAAAAAAAGGATCTCAAGAAGATCCTTTGA
TCTTTTCTACGGGGTCTGACGCTCAGTGGAACGAAAACTCACGTTAAGGGATTTTGGTCATGAGATTATC
AAAAAGGATCTTCACCTAGATCCTTTTAAATTAAAAATGAAGTTTTAAATCAATCTAAAGTATATATGAG
TAAACTTGGTCTGACAGTTACCAATGCTTAATCAGTGAGGCACCTATCTCAGCGATCTGTCTATTTCGTT
CATCCATAGTTGCCTGACTCCCCGTCGTGTAGATAACTACGATACGGGAGGGCTTACCATCTGGCCCCAG
TGCTGCAATGATACCGCGAAACCCACGCTCACCGGCTCCAGATTTATCAGCAATAAACCAGCCAGCCGGA
AGGGCCGAGCGCAGAAGTGGTCCTGCAACTTTATCCGCCTCCATCCAGTCTATTAATTGTTGCCGGGAAG
CTAGAGTAAGTAGTTCGCCAGTTAATAGTTTGCGCAACGTTGTTGCCATTGCTACAGGCATCGTGGTGTC
ACGCTCGTCGTTTGGTATGGCTTCATTCAGCTCCGGTTCCCAACGATCAAGGCGAGTTACATGATCCCCC
ATGTTGTGCAAAAAAGCGGTTAGCTCCTTCGGTCCTCCGATCGTTGTCAGAAGTAAGTTGGCCGCAGTGT
TATCACTCATGGTTATGGCAGCACTGCATAATTCTCTTACTGTCATGCCATCCGTAAGATGCTTTTCTGT
GACTGGTGAGTACTCAACCAAGTCATTCTGAGAATAGTGTATGCGGCGACCGAGTTGCTCTTGCCCGGCG
TCAATACGGGATAATACCGCGCCACATAGCAGAACTTTAAAAGTGCTCATCATTGGAAAACGTTCTTCGG
GGCGAAAACTCTCAAGGATCTTACCGCTGTTGAGATCCAGTTCGATGTAACCCACTCGTGCACCCAACTG
ATCTTCAGCATCTTTTACTTTCACCAGCGTTTCTGGGTGAGCAAAAACAGGAAGGCAAAATGCCGCAAAA
AAGGGAATAAGGGCGACACGGAAATGTTGAATACTCATACTCTTCCTTTTTCAATATTATTGAAGCATTT
ATCAGGGTTATTGTCTCATGAGCGGATACATATTTGAATGTATTTAGAAAAATAAACAAATAGGGGTTCC
GCGCACATTTCCCCGAAAAGTGCCACCTGACGTCTAAGAAACCATTATTATCATGACATTAACCTATAAA
AATAGGCGTATCACGAGGCCCTTTCGTC
Features (pLannotate 1.2.2; 11 found; start..end, strand, type, name):
    137..236     +  misc_feature   bom (fragment): basis of mobility region from pBR322
    242..399     -  CDS            lacZα (fragment): LacZα fragment of β-galactosidase; lacZ fragment
    453..1166    +  CDS            Superfolder GFP: Superfolder GFP is a basic (constitutively fluorescent) green fluorescent protein published in 2005, derived from Aequorea victoria. It is reported to be a very rapidly-maturing weak dimer.
   1261..1277    -  protein_bind   lac operator: The lac repressor binds to the lac operator to inhibit transcription in E. coli. This inhibition can be relieved by adding lactose or isopropyl-β-D-thiogalactopyranoside (IPTG). lac repressor encoded by lacI
   1285..1315    -  promoter       lac promoter: promoter for the E. coli lac operon
   1330..1351    -  protein_bind   CAP binding site: CAP binding activates transcription in the presence of cAMP. E. coli catabolite activator protein
   1364..1456    -  CDS            lacI (fragment): lac repressor; lacI; The lac repressor binds to the lac operator to inhibit transcription in E. coli. This inhibition can be relieved by adding lactose or isopropyl-β-D-thiogalactopyranoside (IPTG).
   1639..2227    -  rep_origin     ori: high-copy-number ColE1/pMB1/pBR322/pUC origin of replication
   2398..3258    -  CDS            AmpR: β-lactamase; bla; confers resistance to ampicillin, carbenicillin, and related antibiotics
   3259..3363    -  promoter       AmpR promoter: bla
   3458..35      +  CDS            rop (fragment) (across the origin): Rop protein, which maintains plasmids at low copy number; rop
