>Addgene plasmid #128889 | pMV44 | addgene full sequence | sequence record 252821 | Addgene NGS Result
GGCTGGCTTAACTATGCGGCATCAGAGCAGATTGTACTGAGAGTGCACCATATGCGGTGTGAAATACCGC
ACAGATGCGTAAGGAGAAAATACCGCATCAGGCGCCATTCGCCATTCAGGCTGCGCAACTGTTGGGAAGG
GCGATCGGTGCGGGCCTCTTCGCTATTACGCCAGCTGGCGAAAGGGGGATGTGCTGCAAGGCGATTAAGT
TGGGTAACGCCAGGGTTTTCCCAGTCACGACGTTGTAAAACGACGGCCAGTGAATTCGAGCTCGGTACCT
CGCGAATGCATCTAGATATCGGATCCCGGTCTCGCGCAATGTCCAAGGGTGAAGAGCTATTTACTGGGGT
TGTACCCATTTTGGTAGAACTGGACGGAGATGTAAACGGACATAAATTCTCTGTTAGAGGTGAGGGCGAA
GGCGATGCCACCAATGGTAAATTGACTCTGAAGTTTATATGCACTACGGGTAAATTACCTGTTCCTTGGC
CAACCCTAGTAACAACTTTGACATATGGTGTTCAATGTTTCTCAAGATACCCAGACCATATGAAAAGGCA
TGATTTCTTTAAAAGTGCTATGCCAGAAGGCTACGTGCAAGAGAGAACTATCTCCTTTAAGGATGACGGT
ACGTATAAAACACGAGCAGAAGTGAAATTCGAAGGGGATACACTAGTTAATCGCATCGAATTAAAGGGTA
TAGACTTTAAGGAAGATGGTAATATTCTCGGCCATAAACTTGAGTATAATTTCAACTCGCATAATGTGTA
CATTACAGCTGACAAACAAAAGAACGGAATTAAAGCGAATTTTAAAATCAGGCACAACGTCGAAGATGGG
TCTGTTCAACTTGCCGATCATTATCAGCAAAACACCCCTATTGGTGATGGTCCAGTCTTGTTACCCGATA
ATCACTACTTAAGCACACAGTCTAGATTGTCAAAAGATCCGAATGAAAAGCGTGATCACATGGTTTTATT
GGAATTTGTCACCGCTGCAGGAATAACTCACGGAATGGACGAGCTTTATAAGGGAGGGGGTTGACAGGAG
AGACCGGGCCCGTCGACTGCAGAGGCCTGCATGCAAGCTTGGCGTAATCATGGTCATAGCTGTTTCCTGT
GTGAAATTGTTATCCGCTCACAATTCCACACAACATACGAGCCGGAAGCATAAAGTGTAAAGCCTGGGGT
GCCTAATGAGTGAGCTAACTCACATTAATTGCGTTGCGCTCACTGCCCGCTTTCCAGTCGGGAAACCTGT
CGTGCCAGCTGCATTAATGAATCGGCCAACGCGCGGGGAGAGGCGGTTTGCGTATTGGGCGCTCTTCCGC
TTCCTCGCTCACTGACTCGCTGCGCTCGGTCGTTCGGCTGCGGCGAGCGGTATCAGCTCACTCAAAGGCG
GTAATACGGTTATCCACAGAATCAGGGGATAACGCAGGAAAGAACATGTGAGCAAAAGGCCAGCAAAAGG
CCAGGAACCGTAAAAAGGCCGCGTTGCTGGCGTTTTTCCATAGGCTCCGCCCCCCTGACGAGCATCACAA
AAATCGACGCTCAAGTCAGAGGTGGCGAAACCCGACAGGACTATAAAGATACCAGGCGTTTCCCCCTGGA
AGCTCCCTCGTGCGCTCTCCTGTTCCGACCCTGCCGCTTACCGGATACCTGTCCGCCTTTCTCCCTTCGG
GAAGCGTGGCGCTTTCTCATAGCTCACGCTGTAGGTATCTCAGTTCGGTGTAGGTCGTTCGCTCCAAGCT
GGGCTGTGTGCACGAACCCCCCGTTCAGCCCGACCGCTGCGCCTTATCCGGTAACTATCGTCTTGAGTCC
AACCCGGTAAGACACGACTTATCGCCACTGGCAGCAGCCACTGGTAACAGGATTAGCAGAGCGAGGTATG
TAGGCGGTGCTACAGAGTTCTTGAAGTGGTGGCCTAACTACGGCTACACTAGAAGAACAGTATTTGGTAT
CTGCGCTCTGCTGAAGCCAGTTACCTTCGGAAAAAGAGTTGGTAGCTCTTGATCCGGCAAACAAACCACC
GCTGGTAGCGGTGGTTTTTTTGTTTGCAAGCAGCAGATTACGCGCAGAAAAAAAGGATCTCAAGAAGATC
CTTTGATCTTTTCTACGGGGTCTGACGCTCAGTGGAACGAAAACTCACGTTAAGGGATTTTGGTCATGAG
ATTATCAAAAAGGATCTTCACCTAGATCCTTTTAAATTAAAAATGAAGTTTTAAATCAATCTAAAGTATA
TATGAGTAAACTTGGTCTGACAGTTACCAATGCTTAATCAGTGAGGCACCTATCTCAGCGATCTGTCTAT
TTCGTTCATCCATAGTTGCCTGACTCCCCGTCGTGTAGATAACTACGATACGGGAGGGCTTACCATCTGG
CCCCAGTGCTGCAATGATACCGCGAGATCCACGCTCACCGGCTCCAGATTTATCAGCAATAAACCAGCCA
GCCGGAAGGGCCGAGCGCAGAAGTGGTCCTGCAACTTTATCCGCCTCCATCCAGTCTATTAATTGTTGCC
GGGAAGCTAGAGTAAGTAGTTCGCCAGTTAATAGTTTGCGCAACGTTGTTGCCATTGCTACAGGCATCGT
GGTGTCACGCTCGTCGTTTGGTATGGCTTCATTCAGCTCCGGTTCCCAACGATCAAGGCGAGTTACATGA
TCCCCCATGTTGTGCAAAAAAGCGGTTAGCTCCTTCGGTCCTCCGATCGTTGTCAGAAGTAAGTTGGCCG
CAGTGTTATCACTCATGGTTATGGCAGCACTGCATAATTCTCTTACTGTCATGCCATCCGTAAGATGCTT
TTCTGTGACTGGTGAGTACTCAACCAAGTCATTCTGAGAATAGTGTATGCGGCGACCGAGTTGCTCTTGC
CCGGCGTCAATACGGGATAATACCGCGCCACATAGCAGAACTTTAAAAGTGCTCATCATTGGAAAACGTT
CTTCGGGGCGAAAACTCTCAAGGATCTTACCGCTGTTGAGATCCAGTTCGATGTAACCCACTCGTGCACC
CAACTGATCTTCAGCATCTTTTACTTTCACCAGCGTTTCTGGGTGAGCAAAAACAGGAAGGCAAAATGCC
GCAAAAAAGGGAATAAGGGCGACACGGAAATGTTGAATACTCATACTCTTCCTTTTTCAATATTATTGAA
GCATTTATCAGGGTTATTGTCTCATGAGCGGATACATATTTGAATGTATTTAGAAAAATAAACAAATAGG
GGTTCCGCGCACATTTCCCCGAAAAGTGCCACCTGACGTCTAAGAAACCATTATTATCATGACATTAACC
TATAAAAATAGGCGTATCACGAGGCCCTTTCGTCTCGCGCGTTTCGGTGATGACGGTGAAAACCTCTGAC
ACATGCAGCTCCCGGAGACGGTCACAGCTTGTCTGTAAGCGGATGCCGGGAGCAGACAAGCCCGTCAGGG
CGCGTCAGCGGGTGTTGGCGGGTGTCGG
Features (pLannotate 1.2.2; 11 found; start..end, strand, type, name):
      3..102     +  misc_feature   bom (fragment): basis of mobility region from pBR322
    108..265     -  CDS            lacZα (fragment): LacZα fragment of β-galactosidase; lacZ fragment
    319..1032    +  CDS            Superfolder GFP: Superfolder GFP is a basic (constitutively fluorescent) green fluorescent protein published in 2005, derived from Aequorea victoria. It is reported to be a very rapidly-maturing weak dimer.
   1127..1143    -  protein_bind   lac operator: The lac repressor binds to the lac operator to inhibit transcription in E. coli. This inhibition can be relieved by adding lactose or isopropyl-β-D-thiogalactopyranoside (IPTG). lac repressor encoded by lacI
   1151..1181    -  promoter       lac promoter: promoter for the E. coli lac operon
   1196..1217    -  protein_bind   CAP binding site: CAP binding activates transcription in the presence of cAMP. E. coli catabolite activator protein
   1230..1322    -  CDS            lacI (fragment): lac repressor; lacI; The lac repressor binds to the lac operator to inhibit transcription in E. coli. This inhibition can be relieved by adding lactose or isopropyl-β-D-thiogalactopyranoside (IPTG).
   1505..2093    -  rep_origin     ori: high-copy-number ColE1/pMB1/pBR322/pUC origin of replication
   2264..3124    -  CDS            AmpR: β-lactamase; bla; confers resistance to ampicillin, carbenicillin, and related antibiotics
   3125..3229    -  promoter       AmpR promoter: bla
   3324..3359    +  CDS            rop (fragment): Rop protein, which maintains plasmids at low copy number; rop
