[The description below was written by a language model from this plasmid's Addgene catalogue record and pLannotate feature annotations shown in this document.]
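Description:
pMV44 is a small (about 3.5 kb) part-donor plasmid from the COSPLAY toolbox, a modular system for combinatorial assembly of yeast expression plasmids. It is built on pUC57BsaI, a pUC57-derived cloning backbone, and is maintained in E. coli through a high-copy ColE1/pUC-type origin with ampicillin selection from the bla gene and its own promoter. The feature tables also show typical pUC remnants: fragments of lacZα, lacI, rop and the bom region, together with the lac promoter, lac operator and CAP binding site. No yeast origin, centromere, auxotrophic marker, yeast promoter or terminator is annotated. The "yeast expression" classification therefore reflects the plasmids it helps to build rather than any ability of pMV44 itself to replicate or express in yeast.

The payload is a synthetic 734 bp "position 4" module consisting of the superfolder GFP coding sequence followed by a stop codon. It was inserted into the backbone by MEGAWHOP whole-plasmid PCR cloning and is flanked by defined four-base junctions (CGCA upstream, CAGG downstream). The backbone name suggests that these serve as overhangs released by BsaI in a Golden Gate-style reaction, although the record does not spell out the enzyme or mechanism. The sfGFP open reading frame sits within the disrupted lacZα region, in the opposite orientation to the lac promoter, consistent with a storage role rather than bacterial expression. Because it ends in a stop codon, the module is presumably intended as the terminal coding element of an assembly, for example as a C-terminal fluorescent tag or reporter joined to parts from other positions. The sequencing-derived and depositor sequence records are the same length and carry the same features, differing only in their numbering start point.
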