Addgene plasmid #128889: pMV44
Purpose: Position 4 module- sfGFP-STOP
Depositing lab: Gilles Charvin. Depositing organization: Institut de Genetique et de Biologie Moleculaire et Cellulaire (IGBMC). Publication: COSPLAY: An expandable toolbox for combinatorial and swift generation of expression plasmids in yeast. Goulev Y, Matifas A, Heyer V, Reina-San-Martin B, Charvin G. PLoS One. 2019 Aug 28;14(8):e0220694. doi: 10.1371/journal.pone.0220694. eCollection 2019. PubMed 31461461.
Backbone
  Vector backbone: pUC57BsaI
  Backbone size w/o insert (bp): 2724
  Total vector size (bp): 3458
  Modifications to backbone: Insertion of CGCA-sfGFP-STOP-CAGG by MEGAWHOP
  Vector type: Yeast Expression, Synthetic Biology
Growth in bacteria
  Bacterial resistance: Ampicillin, 100 μg/mL
  Growth temperature: 37°C
  Growth strain: DH5alpha
  Copy number: Unknown
Gene/Insert
  Gene/Insert name: sfGFP+STOP
  Species: Synthetic
  Insert size (bp): 734
Terms and licenses: Academic/Nonprofit Terms; Industry Terms: Not Available to Industry
Depositor comments: Please visit https://www.biorxiv.org/content/10.1101/630277v1 for BioRxiv preprint.
How to cite: pMV44 was a gift from Gilles Charvin (Addgene plasmid # 128889 ; http://n2t.net/addgene:128889 ; RRID:Addgene_128889)
